Addgene plasmid #242125: pcDNA-DEST40-SIRT2
Purpose: Expression in mammalian cells
Depositing lab: J. Carl Barrett & Izumi Horikawa. Depositing organization: National Cancer Institute (NCI). Publication: Evolutionarily conserved and nonconserved cellular localizations and functions of human SIRT proteins. Michishita E, Park JY, Burneskis JM, Barrett JC, Horikawa I. Mol Biol Cell. 2005 Oct;16(10):4623-35. doi: 10.1091/mbc.e05-01-0033. Epub 2005 Aug 3. PubMed 16079181.
Backbone
  Vector backbone: pcDNA-DEST40
  Backbone manufacturer: Invitrogen
  Backbone size w/o insert (bp): 7143
  Vector type: Mammalian Expression
Growth in bacteria
  Bacterial resistance: Ampicillin, 100 μg/mL
  Growth temperature: 37°C
  Growth strain: DH5alpha
  Copy number: High Copy
Gene/Insert
  Gene/Insert name: SIRT2
  Species: H. sapiens (human)
  Insert size (bp): 1167
  Entrez Gene: SIRT2 (a.k.a. SIR2, SIR2L, SIR2L2)
  Promoter: CMV
  Tag / fusion protein: V5-6xHis (C terminal on insert)
  Cloning method: Gateway Cloning
Terms and licenses: Academic/Nonprofit Terms; Industry Terms: Not Available to Industry
How to cite: pcDNA-DEST40-SIRT2 was a gift from J. Carl Barrett & Izumi Horikawa (Addgene plasmid # 242125 ; http://n2t.net/addgene:242125 ; RRID:Addgene_242125)
