[The description below was written by a language model from this plasmid's Addgene catalogue record and pLannotate feature annotations shown in this document.]
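Description:
pcDNA-DEST40-SIRT2 is a mammalian expression plasmid in which the human SIRT2 coding sequence (1,167 bp) has been placed by Gateway recombination into the Invitrogen pcDNA-DEST40 destination vector. The sequenced plasmid is 6,694 nt. This is smaller than the listed empty backbone because the Gateway reaction replaces the destination cassette with the shorter insert. In bacteria it is propagated at high copy from a ColE1/pUC-type origin and selected with ampicillin through the β-lactamase gene. An f1 origin is also present, which allows single-stranded DNA production.

Expression of SIRT2 is driven by the human cytomegalovirus immediate early enhancer and promoter and terminated by the bovine growth hormone polyadenylation signal. A T7 promoter lies just upstream of the insert and can serve for in vitro transcription or as a sequencing primer site. The open reading frame is flanked by attB1 and attB2 sites left by the recombination reaction, and it reads through attB2 into a C-terminal V5 epitope. The catalogue lists the tag as V5-6xHis, although the automated annotation marks only the V5 portion. The tag allows detection of the protein with anti-V5 antibodies and, where the His tag is present, metal-affinity purification. A separate cassette consisting of the SV40 early promoter, the neomycin phosphotransferase gene and the SV40 poly(A) signal permits G418 selection of stably transfected mammalian cells. Short annotations such as the HIV-1 LTR, ble, lacI and bom fragments look like backbone remnants or incidental sequence matches rather than functional parts.

The recorded purpose is expression in mammalian cells. The associated publication concerns the cellular localizations and functions of the human SIRT proteins, which fits use of this epitope-tagged SIRT2, a member of the sirtuin deacetylase family, in localization and functional studies.
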