Features (pLannotate 1.2.2; 23 found; start..end, strand, type, name):
     28..80      -  misc_feature   bom (fragment): basis of mobility region from pBR322
    235..614     +  enhancer       CMV enhancer: human cytomegalovirus immediate early enhancer
    615..818     +  promoter       CMV promoter: human cytomegalovirus (CMV) immediate early promoter
    814..847     +  LTR            5' LTR (truncated) (fragment): truncated 5' long terminal repeat (LTR) from HIV-1
    863..881     +  promoter       T7 promoter: promoter for bacteriophage T7 RNA polymerase
    911..935     +  protein_bind   attB1: mutant version of attB; recombination site for the Gateway® BP reaction BP Clonase™
    956..2122    +  CDS            SIRT2: SIR2_HUMAN - Also known as SIR2L, SIR2L2. Experimental evidence at protein level: Swiss-Prot protein existence level 1. [Isoform 5]: Lacks deacetylation activity. From Homo sapiens (Human).
   2142..2166    -  protein_bind   attB2: mutant version of attB; recombination site for the Gateway® BP reaction BP Clonase™
   2192..2233    +  CDS            V5 tag: epitope tag from simian virus 5
   2289..2513    +  polyA_signal   bGH poly(A) signal: bovine growth hormone polyadenylation signal
   2517..2538    +  promoter       SV40 promoter (fragment): SV40 enhancer and early promoter
   2559..2987    +  rep_origin     f1 ori (sequence partly withheld): f1 bacteriophage origin of replication; arrow indicates direction of (+) strand synthesis
   3001..3330    +  promoter       SV40 promoter: SV40 enhancer and early promoter
   3397..4188    +  CDS            neo: KKA2_KLEPN - Also known as kan, nptII. Experimental evidence at protein level: Swiss-Prot protein existence level 1. Resistance to kanamycin, neomycin, paromomycin, ribostamycin, butirosin and gentamicin B. From Klebsiella pneumoniae.
   4214..4372    +  CDS            ble (fragment): BLE_KLEPN - Experimental evidence at protein level: Swiss-Prot protein existence level 1. Binding protein with a strong affinity to the bleomycin family of antibiotics. Binds to CL990; an antimitotic-antibiotic compound. From Klebsiella pneumoniae.
   4367..4488    +  polyA_signal   SV40 poly(A) signal: SV40 polyadenylation signal
   4561..4577    -  protein_bind   lac operator: The lac repressor binds to the lac operator to inhibit transcription in E. coli. This inhibition can be relieved by adding lactose or isopropyl-β-D-thiogalactopyranoside (IPTG). lac repressor encoded by lacI
   4585..4615    -  promoter       lac promoter: promoter for the E. coli lac operon
   4630..4651    -  protein_bind   CAP binding site: CAP binding activates transcription in the presence of cAMP. E. coli catabolite activator protein
   4664..4756    -  CDS            lacI (fragment): lac repressor; lacI; The lac repressor binds to the lac operator to inhibit transcription in E. coli. This inhibition can be relieved by adding lactose or isopropyl-β-D-thiogalactopyranoside (IPTG).
   4939..5527    -  rep_origin     ori: high-copy-number ColE1/pMB1/pBR322/pUC origin of replication
   5698..6558    -  CDS            AmpR: β-lactamase; bla; confers resistance to ampicillin, carbenicillin, and related antibiotics
   6559..6663    -  promoter       AmpR promoter: bla
>Addgene plasmid #242125 | pcDNA-DEST40-SIRT2 | addgene full sequence | sequence record 483737 | Addgene NGS Result
GACGGATCGGGAGATCTCCCGATCCCCTATGGTGCACTCTCAGTACAATCTGCTCTGATGCCGCATAGTT
AAGCCAGTATCTGCTCCCTGCTTGTGTGTTGGAGGTCGCTGAGTAGTGCGCGAGCAAAATTTAAGCTACA
ACAAGGCAAGGCTTGACCGACAATTGCATGAAGAATCTGCTTAGGGTTAGGCGTTTTGCGCTGCTTCGCG
ATGTACGGGCCAGATATACGCGTTGACATTGATTATTGACTAGTTATTAATAGTAATCAATTACGGGGTC
ATTAGTTCATAGCCCATATATGGAGTTCCGCGTTACATAACTTACGGTAAATGGCCCGCCTGGCTGACCG
CCCAACGACCCCCGCCCATTGACGTCAATAATGACGTATGTTCCCATAGTAACGCCAATAGGGACTTTCC
ATTGACGTCAATGGGTGGAGTATTTACGGTAAACTGCCCACTTGGCAGTACATCAAGTGTATCATATGCC
AAGTACGCCCCCTATTGACGTCAATGACGGTAAATGGCCCGCCTGGCATTATGCCCAGTACATGACCTTA
TGGGACTTTCCTACTTGGCAGTACATCTACGTATTAGTCATCGCTATTACCATGGTGATGCGGTTTTGGC
AGTACATCAATGGGCGTGGATAGCGGTTTGACTCACGGGGATTTCCAAGTCTCCACCCCATTGACGTCAA
TGGGAGTTTGTTTTGGCACCAAAATCAACGGGACTTTCCAAAATGTCGTAACAACTCCGCCCCATTGACG
CAAATGGGCGGTAGGCGTGTACGGTGGGAGGTCTATATAAGCAGAGCTCTCTGGCTAACTAGAGAACCCA
CTGCTTACTGGCTTATCGAAATTAATACGACTCACTATAGGGAGACCCAAGCTGGCTAGTTAAGCTATCA
ACAAGTTTGTACAAAAAAGCAGGCTCCGCGGCCGCCCCCTTCACCATGGCAGAGCCAGACCCCTCTCACC
CTCTGGAGACCCAGGCAGGGAAGGTGCAGGAGGCTCAGGACTCAGATTCAGACTCTGAGGGAGGAGCCGC
TGGTGGAGAAGCAGACATGGACTTCCTGCGGAACTTATTCTCCCAGACGCTCAGCCTGGGCAGCCAGAAG
GAGCGTCTGCTGGACGAGCTGACCTTGGAAGGGGTGGCCCGGTACATGCAGAGCGAACGCTGTCGCAGAG
TCATCTGTTTGGTGGGAGCTGGAATCTCCACATCCGCAGGCATCCCCGACTTTCGCTCTCCATCCACCGG
CCTCTATGACAACCTAGAGAAGTACCATCTTCCCTACCCAGAGGCCATCTTTGAGATCAGCTATTTCAAG
AAACATCCGGAACCCTTCTTCGCCCTCGCCAAGGAACTCTATCCTGGGCAGTTCAAGCCAACCATCTGTC
ACTACTTCATGCGCCTGCTGAAGGACAAGGGGCTACTCCTGCGCTGCTACACGCAGAACATAGATACCCT
GGAGCGAATAGCCGGGCTGGAACAGGAGGACTTGGTGGAGGCGCACGGCACCTTCTACACATCACACTGC
GTCAGCGCCAGCTGCCGGCACGAATACCCGCTAAGCTGGATGAAAGAGAAGATCTTCTCTGAGGTGACGC
CCAAGTGTGAAGACTGTCAGAGCCTGGTGAAGCCTGATATCGTCTTTTTTGGTGAGAGCCTCCCAGCGCG
TTTCTTCTCCTGTATGCAGTCAGACTTCCTGAAGGTGGACCTCCTCCTGGTCATGGGTACCTCCTTGCAG
GTGCAGCCCTTTGCCTCCCTCATCAGCAAGGCACCCCTCTCCACCCCTCGCCTGCTCATCAACAAGGAGA
AAGCTGGCCAGTCGGACCCTTTCCTGGGGATGATTATGGGCCTCGGAGGAGGCATGGACTTTGACTCCAA
GAAGGCCTACAGGGACGTGGCCTGGCTGGGTGAATGCGACCAGGGCTGCCTGGCCCTTGCTGAGCTCCTT
GGATGGAAGAAGGAGCTGGAGGACCTTGTCCGGAGGGAGCACGCCAGCATAGATGCCCAGTCGGGGGCGG
GGGTCCCCAACCCCAGCACTTCAGCTTCCCCCAAGAAGTCCCCGCCACCTGCCAAGGACGAGGCCAGGAC
AACAGAGAGGGAGAAACCCCAGTTTAAGGGTGGGCGCGCCGACCCAGCTTTCTTGTACAAAGTGGTTGAT
CTAGAGGGCCCGCGGTTCGAAGGTAAGCCTATCCCTAACCCTCTCCTCGGTCTCGATTCTACGCGTACCG
GTCATCATCACCATCACCATTGAGTTTAAACCCGCTGATCAGCCTCGACTGTGCCTTCTAGTTGCCAGCC
ATCTGTTGTTTGCCCCTCCCCCGTGCCTTCCTTGACCCTGGAAGGTGCCACTCCCACTGTCCTTTCCTAA
TAAAATGAGGAAATTGCATCGCATTGTCTGAGTAGGTGTCATTCTATTCTGGGGGGTGGGGTGGGGCAGG
ACAGCAAGGGGGAGGATTGGGAAGACAATAGCAGGCATGCTGGGGATGCGGTGGGCTCTATGGCTTCTGA
GGCGGAAAGAACCAGCTGGGGCTCTAGGGGGTATCCCC
[124 nt withheld, positions 2559-2682]
C
[91 nt withheld, positions 2684-2774]
A
[49 nt withheld, positions 2776-2824]
CCTTTGACGTTGGAGTCCACGTTCTTT
[37 nt withheld, positions 2852-2888]
ACCCTATCTCGGTCTATTCTTTTGATTTATAAGGGATTTTGCCGATTTCGGCCTATTGGTTAAAAAATGA
GCTGATTTAACAAAAATTTAACGCGAATTAATTCTGTGGAATGTGTGTCAGTTAGGGTGTGGAAAGTCCC
CAGGCTCCCCAGCAGGCAGAAGTATGCAAAGCATGCATCTCAATTAGTCAGCAACCAGGTGTGGAAAGTC
CCCAGGCTCCCCAGCAGGCAGAAGTATGCAAAGCATGCATCTCAATTAGTCAGCAACCATAGTCCCGCCC
CTAACTCCGCCCATCCCGCCCCTAACTCCGCCCAGTTCCGCCCATTCTCCGCCCCATGGCTGACTAATTT
TTTTTATTTATGCAGAGGCCGAGGCCGCCTCTGCCTCTGAGCTATTCCAGAAGTAGTGAGGAGGCTTTTT
TGGAGGCCTAGGCTTTTGCAAAAAGCTCCCGGGAGCTTGTATATCCATTTTCGGATCTGATCAAGAGACA
GGATGAGGATCGTTTCGCATGATTGAACAAGATGGATTGCACGCAGGTTCTCCGGCCGCTTGGGTGGAGA
GGCTATTCGGCTATGACTGGGCACAACAGACAATCGGCTGCTCTGATGCCGCCGTGTTCCGGCTGTCAGC
GCAGGGGCGCCCGGTTCTTTTTGTCAAGACCGACCTGTCCGGTGCCCTGAATGAACTGCAGGACGAGGCA
GCGCGGCTATCGTGGCTGGCCACGACGGGCGTTCCTTGCGCAGCTGTGCTCGACGTTGTCACTGAAGCGG
GAAGGGACTGGCTGCTATTGGGCGAAGTGCCGGGGCAGGATCTCCTGTCATCTCACCTTGCTCCTGCCGA
GAAAGTATCCATCATGGCTGATGCAATGCGGCGGCTGCATACGCTTGATCCGGCTACCTGCCCATTCGAC
CACCAAGCGAAACATCGCATCGAGCGAGCACGTACTCGGATGGAAGCCGGTCTTGTCGATCAGGATGATC
TGGACGAAGAGCATCAGGGGCTCGCGCCAGCCGAACTGTTCGCCAGGCTCAAGGCGCGCATGCCCGACGG
CGAGGATCTCGTCGTGACCCATGGCGATGCCTGCTTGCCGAATATCATGGTGGAAAATGGCCGCTTTTCT
GGATTCATCGACTGTGGCCGGCTGGGTGTGGCGGACCGCTATCAGGACATAGCGTTGGCTACCCGTGATA
TTGCTGAAGAGCTTGGCGGCGAATGGGCTGACCGCTTCCTCGTGCTTTACGGTATCGCCGCTCCCGATTC
GCAGCGCATCGCCTTCTATCGCCTTCTTGACGAGTTCTTCTGAGCGGGACTCTGGGGTTCGCGAAATGAC
CGACCAAGCGACGCCCAACCTGCCATCACGAGATTTCGATTCCACCGCCGCCTTCTATGAAAGGTTGGGC
TTCGGAATCGTTTTCCGGGACGCCGGCTGGATGATCCTCCAGCGCGGGGATCTCATGCTGGAGTTCTTCG
CCCACCCCAACTTGTTTATTGCAGCTTATAATGGTTACAAATAAAGCAATAGCATCACAAATTTCACAAA
TAAAGCATTTTTTTCACTGCATTCTAGTTGTGGTTTGTCCAAACTCATCAATGTATCTTATCATGTCTGT
ATACCGTCGACCTCTAGCTAGAGCTTGGCGTAATCATGGTCATAGCTGTTTCCTGTGTGAAATTGTTATC
CGCTCACAATTCCACACAACATACGAGCCGGAAGCATAAAGTGTAAAGCCTGGGGTGCCTAATGAGTGAG
CTAACTCACATTAATTGCGTTGCGCTCACTGCCCGCTTTCCAGTCGGGAAACCTGTCGTGCCAGCTGCAT
TAATGAATCGGCCAACGCGCGGGGAGAGGCGGTTTGCGTATTGGGCGCTCTTCCGCTTCCTCGCTCACTG
ACTCGCTGCGCTCGGTCGTTCGGCTGCGGCGAGCGGTATCAGCTCACTCAAAGGCGGTAATACGGTTATC
CACAGAATCAGGGGATAACGCAGGAAAGAACATGTGAGCAAAAGGCCAGCAAAAGGCCAGGAACCGTAAA
AAGGCCGCGTTGCTGGCGTTTTTCCATAGGCTCCGCCCCCCTGACGAGCATCACAAAAATCGACGCTCAA
GTCAGAGGTGGCGAAACCCGACAGGACTATAAAGATACCAGGCGTTTCCCCCTGGAAGCTCCCTCGTGCG
CTCTCCTGTTCCGACCCTGCCGCTTACCGGATACCTGTCCGCCTTTCTCCCTTCGGGAAGCGTGGCGCTT
TCTCATAGCTCACGCTGTAGGTATCTCAGTTCGGTGTAGGTCGTTCGCTCCAAGCTGGGCTGTGTGCACG
AACCCCCCGTTCAGCCCGACCGCTGCGCCTTATCCGGTAACTATCGTCTTGAGTCCAACCCGGTAAGACA
CGACTTATCGCCACTGGCAGCAGCCACTGGTAACAGGATTAGCAGAGCGAGGTATGTAGGCGGTGCTACA
GAGTTCTTGAAGTGGTGGCCTAACTACGGCTACACTAGAAGAACAGTATTTGGTATCTGCGCTCTGCTGA
AGCCAGTTACCTTCGGAAAAAGAGTTGGTAGCTCTTGATCCGGCAAACAAACCACCGCTGGTAGCGGTGG
TTTTTTTGTTTGCAAGCAGCAGATTACGCGCAGAAAAAAAGGATCTCAAGAAGATCCTTTGATCTTTTCT
ACGGGGTCTGACGCTCAGTGGAACGAAAACTCACGTTAAGGGATTTTGGTCATGAGATTATCAAAAAGGA
TCTTCACCTAGATCCTTTTAAATTAAAAATGAAGTTTTAAATCAATCTAAAGTATATATGAGTAAACTTG
GTCTGACAGTTACCAATGCTTAATCAGTGAGGCACCTATCTCAGCGATCTGTCTATTTCGTTCATCCATA
GTTGCCTGACTCCCCGTCGTGTAGATAACTACGATACGGGAGGGCTTACCATCTGGCCCCAGTGCTGCAA
TGATACCGCGAGACCCACGCTCACCGGCTCCAGATTTATCAGCAATAAACCAGCCAGCCGGAAGGGCCGA
GCGCAGAAGTGGTCCTGCAACTTTATCCGCCTCCATCCAGTCTATTAATTGTTGCCGGGAAGCTAGAGTA
AGTAGTTCGCCAGTTAATAGTTTGCGCAACGTTGTTGCCATTGCTACAGGCATCGTGGTGTCACGCTCGT
CGTTTGGTATGGCTTCATTCAGCTCCGGTTCCCAACGATCAAGGCGAGTTACATGATCCCCCATGTTGTG
CAAAAAAGCGGTTAGCTCCTTCGGTCCTCCGATCGTTGTCAGAAGTAAGTTGGCCGCAGTGTTATCACTC
ATGGTTATGGCAGCACTGCATAATTCTCTTACTGTCATGCCATCCGTAAGATGCTTTTCTGTGACTGGTG
AGTACTCAACCAAGTCATTCTGAGAATAGTGTATGCGGCGACCGAGTTGCTCTTGCCCGGCGTCAATACG
GGATAATACCGCGCCACATAGCAGAACTTTAAAAGTGCTCATCATTGGAAAACGTTCTTCGGGGCGAAAA
CTCTCAAGGATCTTACCGCTGTTGAGATCCAGTTCGATGTAACCCACTCGTGCACCCAACTGATCTTCAG
CATCTTTTACTTTCACCAGCGTTTCTGGGTGAGCAAAAACAGGAAGGCAAAATGCCGCAAAAAAGGGAAT
AAGGGCGACACGGAAATGTTGAATACTCATACTCTTCCTTTTTCAATATTATTGAAGCATTTATCAGGGT
TATTGTCTCATGAGCGGATACATATTTGAATGTATTTAGAAAAATAAACAAATAGGGGTTCCGCGCACAT
TTCCCCGAAAAGTGCCACCTGACGTC
